Addgene plasmid #74659: STK10
Purpose: Bacterial expression for structure determination; may not be full ORF
Depositing lab: Nicola Burgess-Brown. Depositing organization: University of Oxford.
Backbone
  Vector backbone: pNIC28-Bsa4
  Vector type: Bacterial Expression
Growth in bacteria
  Bacterial resistance: Kanamycin, 50 μg/mL
  Growth temperature: 37°C
  Growth strain: DH5alpha
  Copy number: Low Copy
Gene/Insert
  Gene/Insert name: STK10 (alt names: STK10A-c023; STK10Aserine/threonine kinase 10)
  Species: H. sapiens (human)
  Insert size (bp): 976
  Entrez Gene: STK10 (a.k.a. LOK, PRO2729)
  Promoter: T7
  Tag / fusion protein: His-6-TEV (N terminal on backbone)
  Cloning method: Ligation Independent Cloning
  Sequencing primers: 5′ T7; 3′ T7term
Terms and licenses: Academic/Nonprofit Terms; Industry Terms: Not Available to Industry
Depositor comments: T7/lac regulated, N-terminal His-tag, TEV, LIC cloning using BsaI cleavage/T4 polymerase, SacB stuffer fragment, pET28 backbone. gi|5174701
How to cite: STK10 was a gift from Nicola Burgess-Brown (Addgene plasmid # 74659 ; http://n2t.net/addgene:74659 ; RRID:Addgene_74659)
