[The description below was written by a language model from this plasmid's Addgene catalogue record.]
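Description:
STK10 is a bacterial expression plasmid carrying a fragment of the human serine/threonine kinase 10 gene (STK10, also known as LOK) in the pNIC28-Bsa4 backbone, a pET28-derived vector designed for ligation-independent cloning. It is a low-copy plasmid propagated in E. coli under kanamycin selection. The record does not include a feature table, so the origin of replication and other backbone elements are not listed explicitly.

The insert is about 976 bp, and the record notes that it may not be the full open reading frame. This fits a truncated construct chosen for structural work rather than the complete coding sequence, although the record does not state which region of the protein is covered. Expression is driven by a T7 promoter under lac control, so transcription depends on T7 RNA polymerase supplied by a suitable expression host and can be induced. The backbone supplies an N-terminal hexahistidine tag followed by a TEV protease cleavage site, which allows purification by immobilised metal affinity chromatography and then removal of the tag. In the parental vector, the cloning site holds a SacB stuffer fragment. This is excised by BsaI digestion, T4 polymerase treatment then generates the single-stranded overhangs for annealing the insert, and SacB allows counter-selection against uncut parental vector. The stated purpose is to produce recombinant STK10 protein in bacteria for structure determination.
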