>Addgene plasmid #74659 | STK10 | depositor partial sequence | sequence record 140920 | insert
ATGCACCATCATCATCATCATTCTTCTGGTGTAGATCTGGGTACCGAGAACCTGTACTTCCAATCCATGC
GCGAATATGAGCACGTCCGCCGCGACCTGGACCCCAACGAGGTGTGGGAGATCGTGGGCGAGCTGGGCGA
CGGCGCCTTCGGCAAGGTTTACAAGGCCAAGAATAAGGAGACGGGTGCTTTGGCTGCGGCCAAAGTCATT
GAAACCAAGAGTGAGGAGGAGCTGGAGGACTACATCGTGGAGATTGAGATCCTGGCCACCTGCGACCACC
CCTACATTGTGAAGCTCCTGGGAGCCTACTATCACGACGGGAAGCTGTGGATCATGATTGAGTTCTGTCC
AGGGGGAGCCGTGGACGCCATCATGCTGGAGCTGGACAGAGGCCTCACGGAGCCCCAGATACAGGTGGTT
TGCCGCCAGATGCTAGAAGCCCTCAACTTCCTGCACAGCAAGAGGATCATCCACCGAGATCTGAAAGCTG
GCAACGTGCTGATGACCCTCGAGGGAGACATCAGGCTGGCTGACTTTGGTGTGTCTGCCAAGAATCTGAA
GACTCTACAGAAACGAGATTCCTTCATCGGCACGCCTTACTGGATGGCCCCCGAGGTGGTCATGTGTGAG
ACCATGAAAGACACGCCCTACGACTACAAAGCCGACATCTGGTCCCTGGGCATCACGCTGATTGAGATGG
CCCAGATCGAGCCGCCACACCACGAGCTCAACCCCATGCGGGTCCTGCTAAAGATCGCCAAGTCAGACCC
TCCCACGCTGCTCACGCCCTCCAAGTGGTCTGTAGAGTTCCGTGACTTCCTGAAGATAGCCCTGGATAAG
AACCCAGAAACCCGACCCAGTGCCGCGCAGCTGCTGGAGCATCCCTTCGTCAGCAGCATCACCAGTAACA
AGGCTCTGCGGGAGCTGGTGGCTGAGGCCAAGGCCGAGTGACAGTAAAGGTGGATACGGATCCGAA
