>Addgene plasmid #74659 | STK10 | addgene partial sequence | sequence record 142560 | T7 5'-TAATACGACTCACTATAGGG-3'
ACTTTAAGAAGGAGATATACATATGCACCATCATCATCATCATTCTTCTGGTGTAGATCTGGGTACCGAG
AACCTGTACTTCCAATCCATGCGCGAATATGAGCACGTCCGCCGCGACCTGGACCCCAACGAGGTGTGGG
AGATCGTGGGCGAGCTGGGCGACGGCGCCTTCGGCAAGGTTTACAAGGCCAAGAATAAGGAGACGGGTGC
TTTGGCTGCGGCCAAAGTCATTGAAACCAAGAGTGAGGAGGAGCTGGAGGACTACATCGTGGAGATTGAG
ATCCTGGCCACCTGCGACCACCCCTACATTGTGAAGCTCCTGGGAGCCTACTATCACGACGGGAAGCTGT
GGATCATGATTGAGTTCTGTCCAGGGGGAGCCGTGGACGCCATCATGCTGGAGCTGGACAGAGGCCTCAC
GGAGCCCCAGATACAGGTGGTTTGCCGCCAGATGCTAGAAGCCCTCAACTTCCTGCACAGCAAGAGGATC
ATCCACCGAGATCTGAAAGCTGGCAACGTGCTGATGACCCTCGAGGGAGACATCAGGCTGGCTGACTTTG
GTGTGTCTGCCAAGAATCTGAAGACTCTACAGAAACGAGATTCCTTCATCGGCACGCCTTACTGGATGGC
CCCCGAGGTGGTCATGTGTGAGACCATGAAAGACACGCCCTACGACTACAAAGCCGACATCTGGTCCCTG
GGCATCACGCTGATTGAGATGGCCCAGATCGAGCCGCCACACCACGAGCTCAACCCCATGCGGGTCCTGC
TAAAGATCGCCAAGTCAGACCCTCCCACGCTGCTCA
