>Addgene plasmid #74659 | STK10 | addgene partial sequence | sequence record 146437 | T7term 5'-GCTAGTTATTGCTCAGCGG-3'
GGCTTTGTTAGCAGCCGGATCTCAGTGGTGGTGGTGGTGGTGCTCGAGTGCGGCCGCAAGCTTGTCGACG
GAGCTCGAATTCGGATCCGTATCCACCTTTACTGTCACTCGGCCTTGGCCTCAGCCACCAGCTCCCGCAG
AGCCTTGTTACTGGTGATGCTGCTGACGAAGGGATGCTCCAGCAGCTGCGCGGCACTGGGTCGGGTTTCT
GGGTTCTTATCCAGGGCTATCTTCAGGAAGTCACGGAACTCTACAGACCACTTGGAGGGCGTGAGCAGCG
TGGGAGGGTCTGACTTGGCGATCTTTAGCAGGACCCGCATGGGGTTGAGCTCGTGGTGTGGCGGCTCGAT
CTGGGCCATCTCAATCAGCGTGATGCCCAGGGACCAGATGTCGGCTTTGTAGTCGTAGGGCGTGTCTTTC
ATGGTCTCACACATGACCACCTCGGGGGCCATCCAGTAAGGCGTGCCGATGAAGGAATCTCGTTTCTGTA
GAGTCTTCAGATTCTTGGCAGACACACCAAAGTCAGCCAGCCTGATGTCTCCCTCGAGGGTCATCAGCAC
GTTGCCAGCTTTCAGATCTCGGTGGATGATCCTCTTGCTGTGCAGGAAGTTGAGGGCTTCTAGCATCTGG
CGGCAAACCACCTGTATCTGGGGCTCCGTGAGGCCTCTGTCCAGCTCCAGCATGATGGCGTCCACGGCTC
CCCCTGGACAGAACTCAATCATGATCCACAGCTTCCCGTCGTGATAGTAGGCTCCCAGGAGCTTCACAAT
GTA
